>Addgene plasmid #205561 | pJAM1.16_PB-Cx43_S368A-PGK-Blast | addgene full sequence | sequence record 408399 | Addgene NGS Result
GCAGCTAGATTAACCCTAGAAAGATAGTCTGCGTAAAATTGACGCATGCATTCTTGAAATATTGCTCTCT
CTTTCTAAATAGCGCGAATCCGTCGCTGTGCATTTAGGACATCTCAGTCGCCGCTTGGAGCTCCCGTGAG
GCGTGCTTGTCAATGCGGTAAGTGTCACTGATTTTGAACTATAACAACCGCGTGAGTCAAAATGACGCAT
GATTATCTTTTACGTGACTTTTAAGATTTAACTCATACGATAATTATATTGTTATTTCGTGTTCTACTTA
CGTGATAACTTATTATATATATATTTTCTTGTTATAGATATCCTTGAGGGACAGCCCCCCCCCAAAGCCC
CCAGGGATGTAATTACGTCCCTCCCCCGCTAGGGGGCAGCAGCGAGCCGCCCGGGGCTCCGCTCCGGTCC
GGCGCTCCCCCCGCATCCCCGAGCCGGCAGCGTGCGGGGACAGCCCGGGCACGGGGAAGGTGGCACGGGA
TCGCTTTCCTCTGAACGCTTCTCGCTGCTCTTTGAGCCTGCAGACACCTGGGGGGATACGGGGAAAAATC
GATTAACTATAACGGTCCTAAGGTAGCGAACACCTGCGCTCGAGCGACGTCATTACCCTGTTATCCCTAG
GATCTGCGATCGCTCCGGTGCCCGTCAGTGGGCAGAGCGCACATCGCCCACAGTCCCCGAGAAGTTGGGG
GGAGGGGTCGGCAATTGAACGGGTGCCTAGAGAAGGTGGCGCGGGGTAAACTGGGAAAGTGATGTCGTGT
ACTGGCTCCGCCTTTTTCCCGAGGGTGGGGGAGAACCGTATATAAGTGCAGTAGTCGCCGTGAACGTTCT
TTTTCGCAACGGGTTTGCCGCCAGAACACAGCTGAAGCTTCGAGGGGCTCGCATCTCTCCTTCACGCGCC
CGCCGCCCTACCTGAGGCCGCCATCCACGCCGGTTGAGTCGCGTTCTGCCGCCTCCCGCCTGTGGTGCCT
CCTGAACTGCGTCCGCCGTCTAGGTAAGTTTAAAGCTCAGGTCGAGACCGGGCCTTTGTCCGGCGCTCCC
TTGGAGCCTACCTAGACTCAGCCGGCTCTCCACGCTTTGCCTGACCCTGCTTGCTCAACTCTACGTCTTT
GTTTCGTTTTCTGTTCTGCGCCGTTACAGATCCAAGCTGTGACCGGCGCCTACGCTAGCGCCACCATGGG
TGACTGGAGCGCCTTAGGCAAACTCCTTGACAAGGTTCAAGCCTACTCAACTGCTGGAGGGAAGGTGTGG
CTGTCAGTACTTTTCATTTTCCGAATCCTGCTGCTGGGGACAGCGGTTGAGTCAGCCTGGGGAGATGAGC
AGTCTGCCTTTCGTTGTAACACTCAGCAACCTGGTTGTGAAAATGTCTGCTATGACAAGTCTTTCCCAAT
CTCTCATGTGCGCTTCTGGGTCCTGCAGATCATATTTGTGTCTGTACCCACACTCTTGTACCTGGCTCAT
GTGTTCTATGTGATGCGAAAGGAAGAGAAACTGAACAAGAAAGAGGAAGAACTCAAGGTTGCCCAAACTG
ATGGTGTCAATGTGGACATGCACTTGAAGCAGATTGAGATAAAGAAGTTCAAGTACGGTATTGAAGAGCA
TGGTAAGGTGAAAATGCGAGGGGGGTTGCTGCGAACCTACATCATCAGTATCCTCTTCAAGTCTATCTTT
GAGGTGGCCTTCTTGCTGATCCAGTGGTACATCTATGGATTCAGCTTGAGTGCTGTTTACACTTGCAAAA
GAGATCCCTGCCCACATCAGGTGGACTGTTTCCTCTCTCGCCCCACGGAGAAAACCATCTTCATCATCTT
CATGCTGGTGGTGTCCTTGGTGTCCCTGGCCTTGAATATCATTGAACTCTTCTATGTTTTCTTCAAGGGC
GTTAAGGATCGGGTTAAGGGAAAGAGCGACCCTTACCATGCGACCAGTGGTGCGCTGAGCCCTGCCAAAG
ACTGTGGGTCTCAAAAATATGCTTATTTCAATGGCTGCTCCTCACCAACCGCTCCCCTCTCGCCTATGTC
TCCTCCTGGGTACAAGCTGGTTACTGGCGACAGAAACAATTCTTCTTGCCGCAATTACAACAAGCAAGCA
AGTGAGCAAAACTGGGCTAATTACAGTGCAGAACAAAATCGAATGGGGCAGGCGGGAAGCACCATCTCTA
ACTCCCATGCACAGCCTTTTGATTTCCCCGATGATAACCAGAATTCAAAAAAACTAGCTGCTGGACATGA
ATTACAGCCACTAGCCATTGTGGACCAGCGACCTTCAAGCAGAGCCGCCAGTCGTGCCAGCAGCAGACCT
CGGCCTGATGACCTGGAGATCTAGGCGGCCGCGTCGACGACTCTAGATCATAATCAGCCATACCACATTT
GTAGAGGTTTTACTTGCTTTAAAAAACCTCCCACACCTCCCCCTGAACCTGAAACATAAAATGAATGCAA
TTGTTGTTGTTAACTTGTTTATTGCAGCTTATAATGGTTACAAATAAAGCAATAGCATCACAAATTTCAC
AAATAAAGCATTTTTTTCACTGCATTCTAGTTGTGGTTTGTCCAAACTCATCAATGTATCTTAAGCGCCG
GCGCTACACAAGTGGCCTCTGGCCTCGCACACATTCCACATCCACCGGTAGGCGCCAACCGGCTCCGTTC
TTTGGTGGCCCCTTCGCGCCACCTTCTACTCCTCCCCTAGTCAGGAAGTTCCCCCCCGCCCCGCAGCTCG
CGTCGTGCAGGACGTGACAAATGGAAGTAGCACGTCTCACTAGTCTCGTGCAGATGGACAGCACCGCTGA
GCAATGGAAGCGGGTAGGCCTTTGGGGCAGCGGCCAATAGCAGCTTTGCTCCTTCGCTTTCTGGGCTCAG
AGGCTGGGAAGGGGTGGGTCCGGGGGCGGGCTCAGGGGCGGGCTCAGGGGCGGGGCGGGCGCCCGAAGGT
CCTCCGGAGGCCCGGCATTCTGCACGCTTCAAAAGCGCACGTCTGCCGCGCTGTTCTCCTCTTCCTCATC
TCCGGGCCTTTCGACCTGCAGCCCAAGCTTACCATGGGTACCGCCACCATGGCCAAGCCTTTGTCTCAAG
AAGAATCCACCCTCATTGAAAGAGCAACGGCTACAATCAACAGCATCCCCATCTCTGAAGATTACAGCGT
CGCCAGCGCAGCTCTCTCTAGCGACGGCCGCATCTTCACTGGTGTCAATGTATATCATTTTACTGGGGGA
CCTTGTGCAGAACTCGTGGTGCTGGGCACTGCTGCTGCTGCGGCAGCTGGCAACCTGACTTGTATCGTCG
CGATCGGAAATGAGAACAGGGGCATCTTGAGCCCCTGCGGACGGTGCCGACAGGTGCTTCTCGATCTGCA
TCCTGGGATCAAAGCCATAGTGAAGGACAGTGATGGACAGCCGACGGCAGTTGGGATTCGTGAATTGCTG
CCCTCTGGTTATGTGTGGGAGGGCTAAGGTCACCCGCGCGCGGACTGTGCCTTCTAGTTGCCAGCCATCT
GTTGTTTGCCCCTCCCCCGTGCCTTCCTTGACCCTGGAAGGTGCCACTCCCACTGTCCTTTCCTAATAAA
ATGAGGAAATTGCATCGCATTGTCTGAGTAGGTGTCATTCTATTCTGGGGGGTGGGGTGGGGCAGGACAG
CAAGGGGGAGGATTGGGAAGACAATAGCAGGCATGCTGGGGATGCGGTGGGCTCTATGGTTCGAACCAGT
ACGATGGTTTTCCCCGTATCCCCCCAGGTGTCTGCAGGCTCAAAGAGCAGCGAGAAGCGTTCAGAGGAAA
GCGATCCCGTGCCACCTTCCCCGTGCCCGGGCTGTCCCCGCACGCTGCCGGCTCGGGGATGCGGGGGGAG
CGCCGGACCGGAGCGGAGCCCCGGGCGGCTCGCTGCTGCCCCCTAGCGGGGGAGGGACGTAATTACATCC
CTGGGGGCTTTGGGGGGGGGCTGTCCCTGATAAAAGTTTTGTTACTTTATAGAAGAAATTTTGAGTTTTT
GTTTTTTTTTAATAAATAAATAAACATAAATAAATTGTTTGTTGAATTTATTATTAGTATGTAAGTGTAA
ATATAATAAAACTTAATATCTATTCAAATTAATAAATAAACCTCGATATACAGACCGATAAAACACATGC
GTCAATTTTACGCATGATTATCTTTAACGTACGTCACAATATGATTATCTTTCTAGGGTTAATCTAGCTG
CGGCGCGCCATCAGGATCATATCGTCGGGTCTTTTTTCCGGCTCAGTCATCGCCCAAGCTGGCGCTATCT
GGGCATCGGGGAGGAAGAAGCCCGTGCCTTTTCCCGCGAGGTTGAAGCGGCATGGAAAGAGTTTGCCGAG
GATGACTGCTGCTGCATTGACGTTGAGCGAAAACGCACGTTTACCATGATGATTCGGGAAGGTGTGGCCA
TGCACGCCTTTAACGGTGAACTGTTCGTTCAGGCCACCTGGGATACCAGTTCGTCGCGGCTTTTCCGGAC
ACAGTTCCGGATGGTCAGCCCGAAGCGCATCAGCAACCCGAACAATACCGGCGACAGCCGGAACTGCCGT
GCCGGTGTGCAGATTAATGACAGCGGTGCGGCGCTGGGATATTACGTCAGCGAGGACGGGTATCCTGGCT
GGATGCCGCAGAAATGGACATGGATACCCCGTGAGTTACCCGGCGGGCGCGCTTGGCGTAATCATGGTCA
TAGCTGTTTCCTGTGTGAAATTGTTATCCGCTCACAATTCCACACAACATACGAGCCGGAAGCATAAAGT
GTAAAGCCTGGGGTGCCTAATGAGTGAGCTAACTCACATTAATTGCGTTGCGCTCACTGCCCGCTTTCCA
GTCGGGAAACCTGTCGTGCCAGCTGCATTAATGAATCGGCCAACGCGCGGGGAGAGGCGGTTTGCGTATT
GGGCGCTCTTCCGCTTCCTCGCTCACTGACTCGCTGCGCTCGGTCGTTCGGCTGCGGCGAGCGGTATCAG
CTCACTCAAAGGCGGTAATACGGTTATCCACAGAATCAGGGGATAACGCAGGAAAGAACATGTGAGCAAA
AGGCCAGCAAAAGGCCAGGAACCGTAAAAAGGCCGCGTTGCTGGCGTTTTTCCATAGGCTCCGCCCCCCT
GACGAGCATCACAAAAATCGACGCTCAAGTCAGAGGTGGCGAAACCCGACAGGACTATAAAGATACCAGG
CGTTTCCCCCTGGAAGCTCCCTCGTGCGCTCTCCTGTTCCGACCCTGCCGCTTACCGGATACCTGTCCGC
CTTTCTCCCTTCGGGAAGCGTGGCGCTTTCTCATAGCTCACGCTGTAGGTATCTCAGTTCGGTGTAGGTC
GTTCGCTCCAAGCTGGGCTGTGTGCACGAACCCCCCGTTCAGCCCGACCGCTGCGCCTTATCCGGTAACT
ATCGTCTTGAGTCCAACCCGGTAAGACACGACTTATCGCCACTGGCAGCAGCCACTGGTAACAGGATTAG
CAGAGCGAGGTATGTAGGCGGTGCTACAGAGTTCTTGAAGTGGTGGCCTAACTACGGCTACACTAGAAGA
ACAGTATTTGGTATCTGCGCTCTGCTGAAGCCAGTTACCTTCGGAAAAAGAGTTGGTAGCTCTTGATCCG
GCAAACAAACCACCGCTGGTAGCGGTGGTTTTTTTGTTTGCAAGCAGCAGATTACGCGCAGAAAAAAAGG
ATCTCAAGAAGATCCTTTGATCTTTTCTACGGGGTCTGACGCTCAGTGGAACGAAAACTCACGTTAAGGG
ATTTTGGTCATGAGATTATCAAAAAGGATCTTCACCTAGATCCTTTTAAATTAAAAATGAAGTTTTAAAT
CAATCTAAAGTATATATGAGTAAACTTGGTCTGACAGTCAGAAGAACTCGTCAAGAAGGCGATAGAAGGC
GATGCGCTGCGAATCGGGAGCGGCGATACCGTAAAGCACGAGGAAGCGGTCAGCCCATTCGCCGCCAAGC
TCTTCAGCAATATCACGGGTAGCCAACGCTATGTCCTGATAGCGGTCCGCCACACCCAGCCGGCCACAGT
CGATGAATCCAGAAAAGCGGCCATTTTCCACCATGATATTCGGCAAGCAGGCATCGCCATGGGTCACGAC
GAGATCCTCGCCGTCGGGCATGCTCGCCTTGAGCCTGGCGAACAGTTCGGCTGGCGCGAGCCCCTGATGC
TCTTCGTCCAGATCATCCTGATCGACAAGACCGGCTTCCATCCGAGTACGTGCTCGCTCGATGCGATGTT
TCGCTTGGTGGTCGAATGGGCAGGTAGCCGGATCAAGCGTATGCAGCCGCCGCATTGCATCAGCCATGAT
GGATACTTTCTCGGCAGGAGCAAGGTGAGATGACAGGAGATCCTGCCCCGGCACTTCGCCCAATAGCAGC
CAGTCCCTTCCCGCTTCAGTGACAACGTCGAGCACAGCTGCGCAAGGAACGCCCGTCGTGGCCAGCCACG
ATAGCCGCGCTGCCTCGTCTTGCAGTTCATTCAGGGCACCGGACAGGTCGGTCTTGACAAAAAGAACCGG
GCGCCCCTGCGCTGACAGCCGGAACACGGCGGCATCAGAGCAGCCGATTGTCTGTTGTGCCCAGTCATAG
CCGAATAGCCTCTCCACCCAAGCGGCCGGAGAACCTGCGTGCAATCCATCTTGTTCAATCATACTCTTCC
TTTTTCAATATTATTGAAGCATTTATCAGGGTTATTGTCTCATGAGCGGATACATATTTGAATGTATTTA
GAAAAATAAACAAATAGGGGTTCCGCGCACATTTCCCCGAAAAGTGCCACCTAAATTGTAAGCGTTAATA
TTTTGTTAAAATTCGCGTTAAATTTTTGTTAAATCAGCTCATTTTTTAACCAATAGGCCGAAATCGGCAA
AATCCCTTATAAATCAAAAGAATAGACCGAGATAGGGT
[37 nt withheld, positions 6899-6935]
AAAGAACGTGGACTCCAACGTCAAAGG
[49 nt withheld, positions 6963-7011]
T
[91 nt withheld, positions 7013-7103]
G
[124 nt withheld, positions 7105-7228]
CCCATTCGCCATTCAGGCTGCGCAACTGTTGGGAAGGGCGATCGGTGCGGGCCTCTTCGCTATTACGCCA
GCTGGCGAAAGGGGGATGTGCTGCAAGGCGATTAAGTTGGGTAACGCCAGGGTTTTCCCAGTCACGACGT
TGTAAAACGACGGCCAGTGAGCGCGCCTCGTTCATTCACGTTTTTGAACCCGTGGAGGACGGGCAGACTC
GCGGTGCAAATGTGTTTTACAGCGTGATGGAGCAGATGAAGATGCTCGACACGCTGCAGAACACGAGCTC
CACCGCGGGGCGCGCC
Features (pLannotate 1.2.2; 19 found; start..end, strand, type, name):
    660..871     +  promoter       EF-1α core promoter: core promoter for human elongation factor EF-1α
    884..1152    +  LTR            5' LTR (truncated): truncated 5' long terminal repeat (LTR) from human T-cell leukemia virus (HTLV) type 1
   1186..2331    +  CDS            GJA1: CXA1_HUMAN - Also known as GJAL. Experimental evidence at protein level: Swiss-Prot protein existence level 1. Gap junction protein that acts as a regulator of bladder capacity. A gap junction consists of a cluster of closely packed pairs of transmembrane channels, the connexons, through which materials of low MW diffuse from one cell to a neighboring cell. May play a critical role in the physiology of hearing by participating in the recycling of potassium to the cochlear endolymph. Negative regulator of bladder functional capacity: acts by enhancing intercellular electrical and chemical trans
   2356..2439    +  CDS            large T antigen (fragment): large T antigen from SV40 (simian virus 40)
   2462..2583    +  polyA_signal   SV40 poly(A) signal: SV40 polyadenylation signal
   2590..3023    +  promoter       PGK promoter (fragment): mouse phosphoglycerate kinase 1 promoter
   3059..3457    +  CDS            BSD: blasticidin S deaminase; Aspergillus terreus BSD; confers resistance to blasticidin
   3475..3699    +  polyA_signal   bGH poly(A) signal: bovine growth hormone polyadenylation signal
   4134..4673    +  CDS            B (fragment): PORTL_LAMBD - Experimental evidence at protein level: Swiss-Prot protein existence level 1. Forms the portal vertex of the capsid (PubMed:6228056, PubMed:6232391). This portal plays critical roles in head assembly, genome packaging, neck/tail attachment, and genome ejection (Probable). The portal protein multimerizes as a single ring-shaped homododecamer arranged around a central channel (PubMed:6232391). Binds to the terminase subunits to form the packaging machine (PubMed:7799432). From Escherichia phage lambda (Bacteriophage lambda).
   4711..4727    -  protein_bind   lac operator: The lac repressor binds to the lac operator to inhibit transcription in E. coli. This inhibition can be relieved by adding lactose or isopropyl-β-D-thiogalactopyranoside (IPTG). lac repressor encoded by lacI
   4735..4765    -  promoter       lac promoter: promoter for the E. coli lac operon
   4780..4801    -  protein_bind   CAP binding site: CAP binding activates transcription in the presence of cAMP. E. coli catabolite activator protein
   4814..4906    -  CDS            lacI (fragment): lac repressor; lacI; The lac repressor binds to the lac operator to inhibit transcription in E. coli. This inhibition can be relieved by adding lactose or isopropyl-β-D-thiogalactopyranoside (IPTG).
   5089..5677    -  rep_origin     ori: high-copy-number ColE1/pMB1/pBR322/pUC origin of replication
   5848..6642    -  CDS            NeoR/KanR: aminoglycoside phosphotransferase from Tn5; aph(3')-II (or nptII); confers resistance to neomycin, kanamycin, and G418 (Geneticin®)
   6643..6747    -  promoter       AmpR promoter: bla
   6800..7228    -  rep_origin     f1 ori (sequence partly withheld): f1 bacteriophage origin of replication; arrow indicates direction of (+) strand synthesis
   7233..7388    -  CDS            lacZα (fragment): LacZα fragment of β-galactosidase; lacZ fragment
   7390..7503    +  CDS            B (fragment): PORTL_LAMBD - Experimental evidence at protein level: Swiss-Prot protein existence level 1. Forms the portal vertex of the capsid (PubMed:6228056, PubMed:6232391). This portal plays critical roles in head assembly, genome packaging, neck/tail attachment, and genome ejection (Probable). The portal protein multimerizes as a single ring-shaped homododecamer arranged around a central channel (PubMed:6232391). Binds to the terminase subunits to form the packaging machine (PubMed:7799432). From Escherichia phage lambda (Bacteriophage lambda).
