[The description below was written by a language model from this plasmid's Addgene catalogue record and pLannotate feature annotations shown in this document.]
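Description:
pJAM1.16_PB-Cx43_S368A-PGK-Blast is a piggyBac transposon-type mammalian expression plasmid of about 7.5 kb, built on the ePB2 backbone and designed to express human connexin 43 (Cx43, gene GJA1) carrying an S368A substitution. In bacteria it is maintained as a high-copy plasmid through a ColE1/pUC-type origin and selected with kanamycin, via a Tn5 aminoglycoside phosphotransferase (NeoR/KanR) gene driven by the bla promoter. An f1 origin and remnants of lac-region sequences (lac promoter and operator, lacZα and lacI fragments) are also present in the backbone. Short stretches matching phage lambda sequence are most likely non-functional stuffer DNA.

The payload consists of two tandem mammalian cassettes in the same orientation. In the first, the EF-1α core promoter fused to a truncated HTLV-1 5′ LTR segment, a common composite arrangement that boosts expression, drives the GJA1 coding sequence, which is followed by an SV40 polyadenylation signal. In the second, a mouse PGK promoter fragment drives blasticidin S deaminase (BSD), terminated by the bGH poly(A) signal, which allows blasticidin selection of cells that carry the construct. The automated annotation does not mark the piggyBac terminal repeats, although the vector type and name imply that they flank these cassettes so that co-supplied piggyBac transposase can integrate them into the genome for stable expression.

Cx43 forms gap junction channels through which small molecules pass between neighbouring cells. The record does not state the functional rationale for the S368A mutation. The stated purpose is simply expression of this Cx43 variant, and the plasmid was deposited with a study on engineered RNA export from living cells.
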