Addgene plasmid #205561: pJAM1.16_PB-Cx43_S368A-PGK-Blast
Purpose: Express human Cx43 with S368A mutation
Depositing lab: Michael Elowitz. Depositing organization: California Institute of Technology. Publication: Engineering RNA export for measurement and manipulation of living cells. Horns F, Martinez JA, Fan C, Haque M, Linton JM, Tobin V, Santat L, Maggiolo AO, Bjorkman PJ, Lois C, Elowitz MB. Cell. 2023 Jul 10:S0092-8674(23)00689-X. doi: 10.1016/j.cell.2023.06.013. PubMed 37437570.
Backbone
  Vector backbone: ePB2
  Vector type: Mammalian Expression ; Piggybac
  Selectable markers: Blasticidin
Growth in bacteria
  Bacterial resistance: Kanamycin, 50 μg/mL
  Growth temperature: 30°C
  Growth strain: NEB Stable
  Copy number: High Copy
Gene/Insert
  Gene/Insert name: Cx43
  Species: H. sapiens (human)
  Mutation: S368A
  Promoter: EF1
  Cloning method: Restriction Enzyme; 5′ cloning site unknown (unknown if destroyed); 3′ cloning site unknown (unknown if destroyed)
Terms and licenses: Academic/Nonprofit Terms; Industry Terms: Not Available to Industry
How to cite: pJAM1.16_PB-Cx43_S368A-PGK-Blast was a gift from Michael Elowitz (Addgene plasmid # 205561 ; http://n2t.net/addgene:205561 ; RRID:Addgene_205561)
